Addgene plasmid #44186: D998-EGFR-ET1
Depositing lab: Timothy Springer. Depositing organization: Boston Children's Hospital. Publication: Functional and structural stability of the epidermal growth factor receptor in detergent micelles and phospholipid nanodiscs. Mi LZ, Grey MJ, Nishida N, Walz T, Lu C, Springer TA. Biochemistry. 2008 Sep 30;47(39):10314-23. doi: 10.1021/bi801006s. Epub 2008 Sep 5. PubMed 18771282.
Backbone
  Vector backbone: pIRES2-EGFP
  Backbone manufacturer: BD Biosciences Clontech
  Backbone size w/o insert (bp): 5300
  Total vector size (bp): 8600
  Vector type: Mammalian Expression
  Selectable markers: Neomycin (select with G418)
Growth in bacteria
  Bacterial resistance: Kanamycin, 50 μg/mL
  Growth temperature: 37°C
  Growth strain: DH5alpha
  Copy number: High Copy
Gene/Insert
  Gene/Insert name: D998-EGFR-ET1
  Species: H. sapiens (human)
  Insert size (bp): 3306
  Mutation: EGFR amino acids 1−998
  Entrez Gene: EGFR (a.k.a. ERBB, ERBB1, ERRP, HER1, NISBD2, NNCIS, PIG61, mENA)
  Promoter: CVM
  Tag / fusion protein: 3C cleavge site, protein C peptide tag, his6, SBP tag (C terminal on insert)
  Cloning method: Restriction Enzyme; 5′ cloning site NheI (not destroyed); 3′ cloning site BamHI (not destroyed)
  Sequencing primers: 5′ TTGGCACCAAAATCAACGGGACT
Terms and licenses: Academic/Nonprofit Terms; Industry Terms: Not Available to Industry
Depositor comments: This plasmid expresses amino acids 1−998 of mature human EGFR and does not include the 24aa signal peptide sequence in GenBank reference sequence NP_005219.
How to cite: D998-EGFR-ET1 was a gift from Timothy Springer (Addgene plasmid # 44186 ; http://n2t.net/addgene:44186 ; RRID:Addgene_44186)
