[The description below was written by a language model from this plasmid's Addgene catalogue record.]
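Description:
D998-EGFR-ET1 is a mammalian expression plasmid built on the pIRES2-EGFP backbone (about 5.3 kb), giving a total size of roughly 8.6 kb. It is maintained in E. coli as a high-copy plasmid under kanamycin selection, and the same backbone provides neomycin resistance so that transfected mammalian cells can be selected with G418. No feature table accompanies the record, so element positions and the specific origin of replication are not documented here.

The approximately 3.3 kb insert, cloned between NheI and BamHI sites that both remain intact, encodes a C-terminally truncated human epidermal growth factor receptor comprising amino acids 1–998. The depositor notes that this numbering refers to the mature protein and does not count the 24-residue signal peptide of the reference sequence. The promoter is recorded as "CVM", most likely a misspelling of CMV, the strong constitutive viral promoter found in this backbone family. At its C terminus the receptor carries a composite tag: a 3C protease cleavage site followed by a protein C peptide tag, a hexahistidine tag and a streptavidin-binding peptide (SBP) tag. This arrangement permits sequential affinity purification, with the tags removable by 3C protease.

In pIRES2-EGFP vectors, an internal ribosome entry site downstream of the cloning site drives translation of EGFP from the same transcript as the insert. Green fluorescence therefore reports expression and helps identify high-expressing cells. The associated publication concerns the functional and structural stability of EGFR in detergent micelles and phospholipid nanodiscs, consistent with use of this construct to produce and purify near full-length receptor for biochemical and structural study.
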