>Addgene plasmid #44186 | D998-EGFR-ET1 | addgene partial sequence | sequence record 62461 | pCDH-rev 5'-GCATTCCTTTGGCGAGAG-3'
GGGCCAGGTTTCCGGGCCCTCACATTGCCAAAAGACGGCAATATGGTGGAAAATAACATATAGACAAACG
CACACCGGCCTTATTCCAAGCGGCTTCGGCCAGTAACGTTAGGGGGGGGGGAGGGAGAGGGGCGGATCCG
GCGCGCCACTAGTTTACGCTGGTTCTCTTTGGCCTTGTGGGTGATGCTCCAGACGGGCTCTCAATTGTTC
CAATTCACCAGCCAAGCCTTCCACAACATGGCCACCTCTCCAACCAGTGGTGCCGTGGTGATGGTGATGG
TGACCGGAGCCCTTGCCATCAATCAATCTTGGATCAACTTGATCTTCAACTGGACCTTGGAAGTACAGTT
CACGCGTACCCTGCTGTGGGATGAGGTACTCGTCGGCATCCACCACGTCGTCCATGTCTTCTTCATCCAT
CAGGGCACGGTAGAAGTTGGAGTCTGTAGGACTTGGCAAATGCATTCTTTCATCCCCCTGAATGACAAGG
TAGCGCTGGGGGTCTCGGGCCATTTTGGAGAATTCGATGATCAACTCACGGAACTTTGGGCGACTATCTG
CGTCTATCATCCAGCACTTGACCATGATCATGTAGACATCGATGGTACATATGGGTGGCTGAGGGAGGCG
TTCTCCTTTCTCCAGGATGGAGGAGATCTCGCTGGCAGGGATTCCGTCATATGGCTTGGATCCAAAGGTC
ATCAACTCCCAAACGGTCACCCCGTAGCTCCAGACATCACTCTGGTGGGTATAGATTCTGTGTAAAATTG
ATTCCAATGCCATCCACTTGATAGGCACTTTGCCTCCTTCTGCATGGTATTCTTTTCTCTTCCGCACCCA
